>Addgene plasmid #58489 | pBabe JUND-HA neo | addgene full sequence | sequence record 456510 | Addgene NGS Result
CTGCAGCCTGAATATGGGCCAAACAGGATATCTGTGGTAAGCAGTTCCTGCCCCGGCTCAGGGCCAAGAA
CAGATGGAACAGCTGAATATGGGCCAAACAGGATATCTGTGGTAAGCAGTTCCTGCCCCGGCTCAGGGCC
AAGAACAGATGGTCCCCAGATGCGGTCCAGCCCTCAGCAGTTTCTAGAGAACCATCAGATGTTTCCAGGG
TGCCCCAAGGACCTGAAATGACCCTGTGCCTTATTTGAACTAACCAATCAGTTCGCTTCTCGCTTCTGTT
CGCGCGCTTCTGCTCCCCGAGCTCAATAAAAGAGCCCACAACCCCTCACTCGGGGCGCCAGTCCTCCGAT
TGACTGAGTCGCCCGGGTACCCGTGTATCCAATAAACCCTCTTGCAGTTGCATCCGACTTGTGGTCTCGC
TGTTCCTTGGGAGGGTCTCCTCTGAGTGATTGACTACCCGTCAGCGGGGGTCTTTCATTTGGGGGCTCGT
CCGGGATCGGGAGACCCCTGCCCAGGGACCACCGACCCACCACCGGGAGGCAAGCTGGCCAGCAACTTAT
CTGTGTCTGTCCGATTGTCTAGTGTCTATGACTGATTTTATGCGCCTGCGTCGGTACTAGTTAGCTAACT
AGCTCTGTATCTGGCGGACCCGTGGTGGAACTGACGAGTTCTGAACACCCGGCCGCAACCCTGGGAGACG
TCCCAGGGACTTTGGGGGCCGTTTTTGTGGCCCGACCTGAGGAAGGGAGTCGATGTGGAATCCGACCCCG
TCAGGATATGTGGTTCTGGTAGGAGACGAGAACCTAAAACAGTTCCCGCCTCCGTCTGAATTTTTGCTTT
CGGTTTGGAACCGAAGCCGCGCGTCTTGTCTGCTGCAGCGCTGCAGCATCGTTCTGTGTTGTCTCTGTCT
GACTGTGTTTCTGTATTTGTCTGAAAATTAGGGCCAGACTGTTACCACTCCCTTAAGTTTGACCTTAGGT
CACTGGAAAGATGTCGAGCGGATCGCTCACAACCAGTCGGTAGATGTCAAGAAGAGACGTTGGGTTACCT
TCTGCTCTGCAGAATGGCCAACCTTTAACGTCGGATGGCCGCGAGACGGCACCTTTAACCGAGACCTCAT
CACCCAGGTTAAGATCAAGGTCTTTTCACCTGGCCCGCATGGACACCCAGACCAGGTCCCCTACATCGTG
ACCTGGGAAGCCTTGGCTTTTGACCCCCCTCCCTGGGTCAAGCCCTTTGTACACCCTAAGCCTCCGCCTC
CTCTTCCTCCATCCGCCCCGTCTCTCCCCCTTGAACCTCCTCGTTCGACCCCGCCTCGATCCTCCCTTTA
TCCAGCCCTCACTCCTTCTCTAGGCGCCGGCCGGATCCATGGAAACACCCTTCTACGGCGATGAGGCGCT
GAGCGGCCTGGGCGGCGGCGCCAGTGGCAGCGGCGGCAGCTTCGCGTCCCCGGGCCGCTTGTTCCCCGGG
GCGCCCCCGACGGCCGCGGCCGGCAGCATGATGAAGAAGGACGCGCTGACGCTGAGCCTGAGTGAGCAGG
TGGCGGCAGCGCTCAAGCCTGCGGCCGCGCCGCCTCCTACCCCCCTGCGCGCCGACGGCGCCCCCAGCGC
GGCACCCCCCGACGGCCTGCTCGCCTCTCCCGACCTGGGGCTGCTGAAGCTGGCCTCCCCCGAGCTCGAG
CGCCTCATCATCCAGTCCAACGGGCTGGTCACCACCACGCCGACGAGCTCACAGTTCCTCTACCCCAAGG
TGGCGGCCAGCGAGGAGCAGGAGTTCGCCGAGGGCTTCGTCAAGGCCCTGGAGGATTTACACAAGCAGAA
CCAGCTCGGCGCGGGCGCGGCCGCTGCCGCCGCCGCCGCCGCCGGGGGGCCCTCGGGCACGGCCACGGGC
TCCGCGCCCCCCGGCGAGCTGGCCCCGGCGGCGGCCGCGCCCGAAGCGCCTGTCTACGCGAACCTGAGCA
GCTACGCGGGCGGCGCCGGGGGCGCGGGGGGCGCCGCGACGGTCGCCTTCGCTGCCGAACCTGTGCCCTT
CCCGCCGCCGCCACCCCCAGGCGCGTTGGGGCCGCCGCGCCTGGCTGCGCTCAAGGACGAGCCACAGACG
GTGCCCGACGTGCCGAGCTTCGGCGAGAGCCCGCCGTTGTCGCCCATCGACATGGACACGCAGGAGCGCA
TCAAGGCGGAGCGCAAGCGGCTGCGCAACCGCATCGCCGCCTCCAAGTGCCGCAAGCGCAAGCTGGAGCG
CATCTCGCGCCTGGAAGAGAAAGTGAAGACCCTCAAGAGTCAGAACACGGAGCTGGCGTCCACGGCGAGC
CTGCTGCGCGAGCAGGTGGCGCAGCTCAAGCAGAAAGTCCTCAGCCACGTCAACAGCGGCTGCCAGCTGC
TGCCCCAGCACCAGGTGCCCGCGTACTACCCATACGACGTCCCAGACTACGCTTAAGAATTCGCCAGCAC
AGTGGTCGACCCTGTGGAATGTGTGTCAGTTAGGGTGTGGAAAGTCCCCAGGCTCCCCAGCAGGCAGAAG
TATGCAAAGCATGCATCTCAATTAGTCAGCAACCAGGTGTGGAAAGTCCCCAGGCTCCCCAGCAGGCAGA
AGTATGCAAAGCATGCATCTCAATTAGTCAGCAACCATAGTCCCGCCCCTAACTCCGCCCATCCCGCCCC
TAACTCCGCCCAGTTCCGCCCATTCTCCGCCCCATGGCTGACTAATTTTTTTTATTTATGCAGAGGCCGA
GGCCGCCTCGGCCTCTGAGCTATTCCAGAAGTAGTGAGGAGGCTTTTTTGGAGGCCTAGGCTTTTGCAAA
AAGCTTCACGCTGCCGCAAGCACTCAGGGCGCAAGGGCTGCTAAAGGAAGCGGAACACGTAGAAAGCCAG
TCCGCAGAAACGGTGCTGACCCCGGATGAATGTCAGCTACTGGGCTATCTGGACAAGGGAAAACGCAAGC
GCAAAGAGAAAGCAGGTAGCTTGCAGTGGGCTTACATGGCGATAGCTAGACTGGGCGGTTTTATGGACAG
CAAGCGAACCGGAATTGCCAGCTGGGGCGCCCTCTGGTAAGGTTGGGAAGCCCTGCAAAGTAAACTGGAT
GGCTTTCTTGCCGCCAAGGATCTGATGGCGCAGGGGATCAAGATCTGATCAAGAGACAGGATGAGGATCG
TTTCGCATGATTGAACAAGATGGATTGCACGCAGGTTCTCCGGCCGCTTGGGTGGAGAGGCTATTCGGCT
ATGACTGGGCACAACAGACAATCGGCTGCTCTGATGCCGCCGTGTTCCGGCTGTCAGCGCAGGGGCGCCC
GGTTCTTTTTGTCAAGACCGACCTGTCCGGTGCCCTGAATGAACTGCAGGACGAGGCAGCGCGGCTATCG
TGGCTGGCCACGACGGGCGTTCCTTGCGCAGCTGTGCTCGACGTTGTCACTGAAGCGGGAAGGGACTGGC
TGCTATTGGGCGAAGTGCCGGGGCAGGATCTCCTGTCATCTCACCTTGCTCCTGCCGAGAAAGTATCCAT
CATGGCTGATGCAATGCGGCGGCTGCATACGCTTGATCCGGCTACCTGCCCATTCGACCACCAAGCGAAA
CATCGCATCGAGCGAGCACGTACTCGGATGGAAGCCGGTCTTGTCGATCAGGATGATCTGGACGAAGAGC
ATCAGGGGCTCGCGCCAGCCGAACTGTTCGCCAGGCTCAAGGCGCGCATGCCCGACGGCGAGGATCTCGT
CGTGACCCATGGCGATGCCTGCTTGCCGAATATCATGGTGGAAAATGGCCGCTTTTCTGGATTCATCGAC
TGTGGCCGGCTGGGTGTGGCGGACCGCTATCAGGACATAGCGTTGGCTACCCGTGATATTGCTGAAGAGC
TTGGCGGCGAATGGGCTGACCGCTTCCTCGTGCTTTACGGTATCGCCGCTCCCGATTCGCAGCGCATCGC
CTTCTATCGCCTTCTTGACGAGTTCTTCTGAGCGGGACTCTGGGGTTCGCATCGATGCATCGATGCGGCG
GGTGTGGTGGTTACGCGTAATCTGCTGCTTGCAAACAAAAAAACCACCGCTACCAGCGGTGGTTTGTTTG
CCGGATCAAGAGCTACCAACTCTTTTTCCGAAGGTAACTGGCTTCAGCAGAGCGCAGATACCAAATACTG
TTCTTCTAGTGTAGCCGTAGTTAGGCCACCACTTCAAGAACTCTGTAGCACCGCCTACATACCTCGCTCT
GCTAATCCTGTTACCAGTGGCTGCTGCCAGTGGCGATACGCGTAATCTGCTGCTTGCAAACAAAAAAACC
ACCGCTACCAGCGGTGGTTTGTTTGCCGGATCAAGAGCTACCAACTCTTTTTCCGAAGGTAACTGGCTTC
AGCAGAGCGCAGATACCAAATACTGTTCTTCTAGTGTAGCCGTAGTTAGGCCACCACTTCAAGAACTCTG
TAGCACCGCCTACATACCTCGCTCTGCTAATCCTGTTACCAGTGGCTGCTGCCAGTGGCGATAAGTCGTG
TCTTACCGGGTTGGACTCAAGACGATAGTTACCGGATAAGGCGCAGCGGTCGGGCTGAACGGGGGGTTCG
TGCACACAGCCCAGCTTGGAGCGAACGACCTACACCGAACTGAGATACCTACAGCGTGAGCTATGAGAAA
GCGCCACGCTTCCCGAAGGGAGAAAGGCGGACAGGTATCCGGTAAGCGGCAGGGTCGGAACAGGAGAGCG
CACGAGGGAGCTTCCAGGGGGAAACGCCTGGTATCTTTATAGTCCTGTCGGGTTTCGCCACCTCTGACTT
GAGCGTCGATTTTTGTGATGCTCGTCAGGGGGGCGGAGCCTATGGAAAAACGCCAGCAACGCATCGATAA
AATAAAAGATTTTATTTAGTCTCCAGAAAAAGGGGGGAATGAAAGACCCCACCTGTAGGTTTGGCAAGCT
AGCTTAAGTAACGCCATTTTGCAAGGCATGGAAAAATACATAACTGAGAATAGAGAAGTTCAGATCAAGG
TCAGGAACAGATGGAACAGCTGAATATGGGCCAAACAGGATATCTGTGGTAAGCAGTTCCTGCCCCGGCT
CAGGGCCAAGAACAGATGGAACAGCTGAATATGGGCCAAACAGGATATCTGTGGTAAGCAGTTCCTGCCC
CGGCTCAGGGCCAAGAACAGATGGTCCCCAGATGCGGTCCAGCCCTCAGCAGTTTCTAGAGAACCATCAG
ATGTTTCCAGGGTGCCCCAAGGACCTGAAATGACCCTGTGCCTTATTTGAACTAACCAATCAGTTCGCTT
CTCGCTTCTGTTCGCGCGCTTCTGCTCCCCGAGCTCAATAAAAGAGCCCACAACCCCTCACTCGGGGCGC
CAGTCCTCCGATTGACTGAGTCGCCCGGGTACCCGTGTATCCAATAAACCCTCTTGCAGTTGCATCCGAC
TTGTGGTCTCGCTGTTCCTTGGGAGGGTCTCCTCTGAGTGATTGACTACCCGTCAGCGGGGGTCTTTCAC
ATGCAGCATGTATCAAAATTAATTTGGTTTTTTTTCTTAAGTATTTACATTAAATGGCCATAGTGCGGCC
GCAAATCAATCTAAAGTATATATGAGTAAACTTGGTCTGACAGTTACCAATGCTTAATCAGTGAGGCACC
TATCTCAGCGATCTGTCTATTTCGTTCATCCATAGTTGCCTGACTCCCCGTCGTGTAGATAACTACGATA
CGGGAGGGCTTACCATCTGGCCCCAGTGCTGCAATGATACCGCGAGACCCACGCTCACCGGCTCCAGATT
TATCAGCAATAAACCAGCCAGCCGGAAGGGCCGAGCGCAGAAGTGGTCCTGCAACTTTATCCGCCTCCAT
CCAGTCTATTAATTGTTGCCGGGAAGCTAGAGTAAGTAGTTCGCCAGTTAATAGTTTGCGCAACGTTGTT
GCCATTGCTACAGGCATCGTGGTGTCACGCTCGTCGTTTGGTATGGCTTCATTCAGCTCCGGTTCCCAAC
GATCAAGGCGAGTTACATGATCCCCCATGTTGTGCAAAAAAGCGGTTAGCTCCTTCGGTCCTCCGATCGT
TGTCAGAAGTAAGTTGGCCGCAGTGTTATCACTCATGGTTATGGCAGCACTGCATAATTCTCTTACTGTC
ATGCCATCCGTAAGATGCTTTTCTGTGACTGGTGAGTACTCAACCAAGTCATTCTGAGAATAGTGTATGC
GGCGACCGAGTTGCTCTTGCCCGGCGTCAATACGGGATAATACCGCGCCACATAGCAGAACTTTAAAAGT
GCTCATCATTGGAAAACGTTCTTCGGGGCGAAAACTCTCAAGGATCTTACCGCTGTTGAGATCCAGTTCG
ATGTAACCCACTCGTGCACCCAACTGATCTTCAGCATCTTTTACTTTCACCAGCGTTTCTGGGTGAGCAA
AAACAGGAAGGCAAAATGCCGCAAAAAAGGGAATAAGGGCGACACGGAAATGTTGAATACTCATACTCTT
CCTTTTTCAATATTATTGAAGCATTTATCAGGGTTATTGTCTCATGAGCGGATACATATTTGAATGTATT
TAGAAAAATAAACAAATAGGGGTTCCGCGCACATTTCCCCGAAAAGTGCCAC
Features (pLannotate 1.2.2; 14 found; start..end, strand, type, name):
      8..477     +  LTR            LTR: long terminal repeat from Moloney murine leukemia virus
    601..875     +  misc_feature   MESV Ψ (fragment): packaging signal of murine embryonic stem cell virus
    942..1358    +  CDS            gag (truncated): truncated Moloney murine leukemia virus (MMLV) gag gene lacking the start codon
   1369..2406    +  CDS            JUND: JUND_HUMAN - Experimental evidence at protein level: Swiss-Prot protein existence level 1. Transcription factor binding AP-1 sites. From Homo sapiens (Human).
   2471..2800    +  promoter       SV40 promoter: SV40 enhancer and early promoter
   2802..3125    +  CDS            tnpA (fragment): TN5P_ECOLX - Also known as tnp. Experimental evidence at protein level: Swiss-Prot protein existence level 1. Mediates transposition of transposon Tn5 by a 'cut and paste' mechanism. First, the monomeric transposase binds the 19 bp inverted DNA repeats flanking the transposon. Then, dimerization of the DNA- bound transposase creates a synaptic DNA complex. After nicking of the first DNA strand, excision of the transposon proceeds through a series of intermediates. The transposase then mediates the insertion of the transposon at a new site by strand transfer. The activity of the wild- type tran
   3157..3948    +  CDS            neo: KKA2_KLEPN - Also known as kan, nptII. Experimental evidence at protein level: Swiss-Prot protein existence level 1. Resistance to kanamycin, neomycin, paromomycin, ribostamycin, butirosin and gentamicin B. From Klebsiella pneumoniae.
   3985..4007    +  rep_origin     f1 ori (fragment): f1 bacteriophage origin of replication; arrow indicates direction of (+) strand synthesis
   4004..4238    +  rep_origin     ori (fragment): high-copy-number ColE1/pMB1/pBR322/pUC origin of replication
   4239..4808    +  rep_origin     ori: high-copy-number ColE1/pMB1/pBR322/pUC origin of replication
   4868..4989    +  LTR            3' LTR (ΔU3) (fragment): self-inactivating 3' long terminal repeat (LTR) from Moloney murine leukemia virus
   4990..5459    +  LTR            LTR: long terminal repeat from Moloney murine leukemia virus
   5574..6434    -  CDS            AmpR: β-lactamase; bla; confers resistance to ampicillin, carbenicillin, and related antibiotics
   6435..6539    -  promoter       AmpR promoter: bla
