[The description below was written by a language model from this plasmid's Addgene catalogue record and pLannotate feature annotations shown in this document.]
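Description:
pBabe JUND-HA neo is a Moloney murine leukemia virus-based retroviral expression plasmid, built on the pBabe neo backbone, for expressing human JUND in mammalian cells. The JUND coding sequence (about 1.07 kb, referenced to the human jun D proto-oncogene transcript) was PCR-amplified from a plasmid template and ligated between the BamHI and EcoRI sites of the vector, both of which are retained. It carries a C-terminal HA epitope tag for detection or immunoprecipitation. The feature annotation confirms a JUND open reading frame, an AP-1 site-binding transcription factor. The catalogue's Entrez link points to JUN (c-Jun), which appears to be a mislabel, since the name, accession and sequence annotation all indicate JUND.

The sequenced record (about 6.6 kb) shows the typical pBabe layout: a 5′ MMLV LTR, a packaging signal and a truncated gag segment lacking its start codon, which together allow the genomic RNA to be packaged when viral proteins are supplied in trans. No separate promoter is annotated upstream of the insert, so JUND-HA is presumably transcribed from the 5′ LTR. Downstream, an SV40 enhancer/early promoter drives the neomycin phosphotransferase gene, allowing G418 selection of transduced or transfected cells; the adjacent Tn5 transposase fragment is probably residual sequence from the neo cassette's source. A 3′ LTR closes the proviral unit. In bacteria the plasmid is maintained by a high-copy ColE1/pUC-type origin, which the annotation places between neo and the 3′ LTR, and by ampicillin resistance. The construct is suited to generating stable JUND-overexpressing cell lines, and the associated work concerns a TGFBR3-JUND-KRT5 regulatory circuit in breast epithelial cells.
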