Addgene plasmid #58489: pBabe JUND-HA neo
Purpose: mammalian expression of human JUND
Depositing lab: Kevin Janes. Depositing organization: University of Virginia. Publication: A time- and matrix-dependent TGFBR3-JUND-KRT5 regulatory circuit in single breast epithelial cells and basal-like premalignancies. Wang CC, Bajikar SS, Jamal L, Atkins KA, Janes KA. Nat Cell Biol. 2014 Apr;16(4):345-56. doi: 10.1038/ncb2930. Epub 2014 Mar 23. PubMed 24658685.
Backbone
  Vector backbone: pBabe neo
  Backbone manufacturer: Weinberg Lab (Addgene plasmid 1767)
  Backbone size w/o insert (bp): 5300
  Vector type: Mammalian Expression
  Selectable markers: Neomycin (select with G418)
Growth in bacteria
  Bacterial resistance: Ampicillin, 100 μg/mL
  Growth temperature: 37°C
  Growth strain: Stbl3
  Copy number: High Copy
Gene/Insert
  Gene/Insert name: JUND (alt names: jun D proto-oncogene; AP-1)
  Species: H. sapiens (human)
  Insert size (bp): 1071
  GenBank ID: NM_005354
  Entrez Gene: JUN (a.k.a. AP-1, AP1, c-Jun, cJUN, p39)
  Tag / fusion protein: HA (C terminal on insert)
  Cloning method: Restriction Enzyme; 5′ cloning site BamHI (not destroyed); 3′ cloning site EcoRI (not destroyed)
  Sequencing primers: 5′ pBABE 5'; 3′ pBABE 3'
Terms and licenses: Academic/Nonprofit Terms; Industry Terms: Not Available to Industry
Depositor comments: pBabe JUND_HA neo was constructed by PCR cloning from plasmid templates (Open Biosystems) into the retroviral vector pBabe neo. The PCR product was gel purified, digested with BamHI and EcoRI, and then ligated into pBabe neo, which had been digested with BamHI and EcoRI and then dephosphorylated.
How to cite: pBabe JUND-HA neo was a gift from Kevin Janes (Addgene plasmid # 58489 ; http://n2t.net/addgene:58489 ; RRID:Addgene_58489)
