>Addgene plasmid #58489 | pBabe JUND-HA neo | addgene partial sequence | sequence record 94484 | pBABE3 5'-ACCCTAACTGACACACATTCC-3'
GGCGAATTCTTAAGCGTAGTCTGGGACGTCGTATGGGTAGTACGCGGGCACCTGGTGCTGGGGCAGCAGC
TGGCAGCCGCTGTTGACGTGGCTGAGGACTTTCTGCTTGAGCTGCGCCACCTGCTCGCGCAGCAGGCTCG
CCGTGGACGCCAGCTCCGTGTTCTGACTCTTGAGGGTCTTCACTTTCTCTTCCAGGCGCGAGATGCGCTC
CAGCTTGCGCTTGCGGCACTTGGAGGCGGCGATGCGGTTGCGCAGCCGCTTGCGCTCCGCCTTGATGCGC
TCCTGCGTGTCCATGTCGATGGGCGACAACGGCGGGCTCTCGCCGAAGCTCGGCACGTCGGGCACCGTCT
GTGGCTCGTCCTTGAGCGCAGCCAGGCGCGGCGGCCCCAACGCGCCTGGGGGTGGCGGCGGCGGGAAGGG
CACAGGTTCGGCAGCGAAGG
