>Addgene plasmid #58489 | pBabe JUND-HA neo | depositor partial sequence | sequence record 146172 | JUND-HA
ATGGAAACACCCTTCTACGGCGATGAGGCGCTGAGCGGCCTGGGCGGCGGCGCCAGTGGCAGCGGCGGCA
GCTTCGCGTCCCCGGGCCGCTTGTTCCCCGGGGCGCCCCCGACGGCCGCGGCCGGCAGCATGATGAAGAA
GGACGCGCTGACGCTGAGCCTGAGTGAGCAGGTGGCGGCAGCGCTCAAGCCTGCGGCCGCGCCGCCTCCT
ACCCCCCTGCGCGCCGACGGCGCCCCCAGCGCGGCACCCCCCGACGGCCTGCTCGCCTCTCCCGACCTGG
GGCTGCTGAAGCTGGCCTCCCCCGAGCTCGAGCGCCTCATCATCCAGTCCAACGGGCTGGTCACCACCAC
GCCGACGAGCTCACAGTTCCTCTACCCCAAGGTGGCGGCCAGCGAGGAGCAGGAGTTCGCCGAGGGCTTC
GTCAAGGCCCTGGAGGATTTACACAAGCAGAACCAGCTCGGCGCGGGCGCGGCCGCTGCCGCCGCCGCCG
CCGCCGCCGGGGGGCCCTCGGGCACGGCCACGGGCTCCGCGCCCCCCGGCGAGCTGGCCCCGGCGGCGGC
CGCGCCCGAAGCGCCTGTCTACGCGAACCTGAGCAGCTACGCGGGCGGCGCCGGGGGCGCGGGGGGCGCC
GCGACGGTCGCCTTCGCTGCCGAACCTGTGCCCTTCCCGCCGCCGCCACCCCCAGGCGCGTTGGGGCCGC
CGCGCCTGGCTGCGCTCAAGGACGAGCCACAGACGGTGCCCGACGTGCCGAGCTTCGGCGAGAGCCCGCC
GTTGTCGCCCATCGACATGGACACGCAGGAGCGCATCAAGGCGGAGCGCAAGCGGCTGCGCAACCGCATC
GCCGCCTCCAAGTGCCGCAAGCGCAAGCTGGAGCGCATCTCGCGCCTGGAAGAGAAAGTGAAGACCCTCA
AGAGTCAGAACACGGAGCTGGCGTCCACGGCGAGCCTGCTGCGCGAGCAGGTGGCGCAGCTCAAGCAGAA
AGTCCTCAGCCACGTCAACAGCGGCTGCCAGCTGCTGCCCCAGCACCAGGTGCCCGCGTACTACCCATAC
GACGTCCCAGACTACGCTTAA
